>Addgene plasmid #27190 | pitrm1_L (OZ515) | addgene partial sequence | sequence record 33598 | 27190 with OK.61 (5' GGGTAGTACGATGACGGAACCTGTC 3')
TGCAAAGGCCCTGAGAAAAAATCCAAGCTTTGGCGGCCGCTGACTACAAAGACGATGATGACAAATCTAG
ACCCGGGGAGCGCCCCTTCCAGTGTCGCATTTGCATGCGGAACTTTTCGACCAAGCAGAGGCTTCACATC
CATACCCGTACTCATACCGGTGAAAAACCGTTTCAGTGTCGGATCTGTATGCGAAATTTCTCCCAGAGCG
GGACGTTGGTCCGCCATCTACGTACGCACACCGGCGAGAAGCCATTCCAATGCCGAATATGCATGCGCAA
CTTCAGTCAGAGGAGCGACCTGCACCGGCACCTAAAAACCCACCTGAGGGGATCCTCTGCACAGTAGTAA
CTAGAGACTAGAAAAAGGCCGACAAGTCCCGCTCCGCTGAAGATCCTGGCGTAATAGCGAAGAGGCCCGC
ACCGATCGCCCTTCCCAACAGTTGCGCAGCCTGAATGGCGAATGGG
[124 nt withheld, positions 467-590]
C
[91 nt withheld, positions 592-682]
A
[49 nt withheld, positions 684-732]
CCTTTGACGTTGGAGTCCACGTTCTTT
[37 nt withheld, positions 760-796]
ACCCTATCTCGGTCTATTCTTTTGATTTATAAGGGATTTTGCCGATTTCGGCCTATNGGTTAA
