[The description below was written by a language model from this plasmid's Addgene catalogue record.]
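Description:
pitrm1_L (OZ515) is a low-copy bacterial plasmid built on the MG414 backbone (about 5.5 kb without insert) and selected with kanamycin. It is catalogued as a zebrafish targeting reagent. The record notes that it must be maintained in a host carrying the lacIq allele of the lac repressor, which suggests that expression from the backbone is under lac-type control. However, the promoter, origin of replication and other backbone features are not stated, and no feature table is provided.

The payload is a roughly 270 bp engineered zinc finger array, cloned between XbaI and BamHI sites that both remain intact, so the array can be excised again. It was produced by the OPEN (oligomerized pool engineering) selection approach and is designed to recognise a 9 bp half-site within the zebrafish gene pitrm1 (pitrilysin metalloproteinase 1). The plasmid does not contain any pitrm1 sequence itself. In a bacterial two-hybrid assay, the array gave about 6.8-fold activation on its intended half-site.

The plasmid is a source of a DNA-binding module rather than a ready-to-use nuclease. To generate a functional reagent, the array must be subcloned into a zinc finger nuclease expression vector that supplies the FokI cleavage domain. It must then be paired with the complementary "right" array, pitrm1_R (OZ516), which binds the other half of the target. Together the two fusions are intended to dimerise at the locus and introduce targeted mutations in pitrm1. The depositor notes that this array had not yet been tested for nuclease activity at the endogenous site.
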