Addgene plasmid #27190: pitrm1_L (OZ515)
Depositing lab: Keith Joung. Depositing organization: Massachusetts General Hospital. Publication: Rapid "open-source" engineering of customized zinc-finger nucleases for highly efficient gene modification. Maeder ML, Thibodeau-Beganny S, Osiak A, Wright DA, Anthony RM, Eichtinger M, Jiang T, Foley JE, Winfrey RJ, Townsend JA, Unger-Wallace E, Sander JD, Muller-Lerch F, Fu F, Pearlberg J, Goebel C, Dassie JP, Pruett-Miller SM, Porteus MH, Sgroi DC, Iafrate AJ, Dobbs D, McCray PB, Cathomen T, Voytas DF, Joung JK. Mol Cell. 2008 Jul 25. 31(2):294-301. 10.1016/j.molcel.2008.06.016 PubMed 18657511.
Backbone
  Vector backbone: MG414
  Backbone size w/o insert (bp): 5493
  Vector type: Zebrafish Targeting
Growth in bacteria
  Bacterial resistance: Kanamycin, 50 μg/mL
  Growth temperature: 37°C
  Growth strain: XL1 Blue
  Growth instructions: Requires a bacterial strain such as XL1 Blue, that expresses the lacIq allele of lac repressor
  Copy number: Low Copy
Gene/Insert
  Gene/Insert name: Zinc finger array targeting pitrm1 (alt names: pitrilysin metalloproteinase 1; OZ515)
  Species: D. rerio (zebrafish)
  Insert size (bp): 270
  GenBank ID: ENSDARG00000038563
  Entrez Gene: pitrm1 (a.k.a. zgc:55469, wu:fa03d09)
  Cloning method: Restriction Enzyme; 5′ cloning site XbaI (not destroyed); 3′ cloning site BamHI (not destroyed)
  Sequencing primers: 5′ OK.61 GGGTAGTACGATGACGGAACCTGTC
Terms and licenses: Academic/Nonprofit Terms; Industry Terms: Not Available to Industry
Depositor comments: This plasmid encodes a zinc finger array targeting half of a target sequence in the zebrafish gene pitrm1 (see below). Please note that this plasmid does NOT contain the pitrm1 sequence. Users must order the complementary plasmid pitrm1_R (OZ516) [Addgene plasmid 27191] in order to create a zinc finger nuclease (ZFN) pair to introduce targeted mutations into this specific zebrafish gene. Users will also need to clone the zinc finger (ZF) insert of this plasmid into a zinc finger nuclease (ZFN) vector to express a FOKI fusion product. Examples of possible ZFN expression vectors that can be used are: pST1374 (Addgene plasmid 13426), pMLM290 (Addgene plasmid 21872), pMLM292 (Addgene plasmid 21873), pMLM800 (Addgene plasmid 27202) and pMLM802 (Addgene plasmid 27203). This zinc finger array was tested for binding activity to the sequence 5'-GCTGCAGGT-3' in a bacterial two hybrid assay, and resulted in 6.84 fold activation. However, this array has not yet been tested for activity as a zinc finger nuclease (i.e. for its ability to induce mutations at the intended locus). Scientists using this zinc finger array in a publication should notify and acknowledge NIH grant number R01 GM088040 in the publication. Other Articles: "Oligomerized pool engineering (OPEN): an 'open-source' protocol for making customized zinc-finger arrays." Maeder ML et al. (Nat Protoc. 2009 Sept 17. 4(10):1471-1501. Pubmed ID: 19798082 "Targeted mutagenesis in zebrafish using customized zinc-finger nucleases." Foley JE et al. (Nat Protoc. 2009 Dec 3. 4(12):1855-1867. Pubmed ID: 20010934
How to cite: pitrm1_L (OZ515) was a gift from Keith Joung (Addgene plasmid # 27190 ; http://n2t.net/addgene:27190 ; RRID:Addgene_27190)
